Addgene plasmid #193299: pHAGE2-TetOminiCMV-Klf4-IRES-Sox2-17
Purpose: tetO-KS* (Dox-inducible reprogramming lentiviral vector expressing mouse Klf4 + super-Sox)
Depositing lab: Hans Schöler. Depositing organization: Max Planck Institute for Molecular Biomedicine. Publication: Highly cooperative chimeric super-SOX induces naive pluripotency across species. MacCarthy CM, Wu G, Malik V, Menuchin-Lasowski Y, Velychko T, Keshet G, Fan R, Bedzhov I, Church GM, Jauch R, Cojocaru V, Scholer HR, Velychko S. Cell Stem Cell. 2024 Jan 4;31(1):127-147.e9. doi: 10.1016/j.stem.2023.11.010. Epub 2023 Dec 22. PubMed 38141611.
Backbone
  Vector backbone: pHAGE2
  Backbone size w/o insert (bp): 6247
  Total vector size (bp): 9456
  Vector type: Mammalian Expression, Lentiviral
Growth in bacteria
  Bacterial resistance: Ampicillin, 100 μg/mL
  Growth temperature: 37°C
  Growth strain: NEB Stable
  Copy number: High Copy
Gene/Insert
  Gene/Insert name: Klf4-IRES-Sox2-17 (alt names: Klf4; superSox)
  Species: M. musculus (mouse)
  Insert size (bp): 3209
  Mutation: Sox2-17 is engineered highly cooperative chimeric transcription factor, where the following elements of Sox2 were swapped with Sox17: 43-47, 61, 65-86 and CTD
  Entrez Gene: Sox2 (a.k.a. Sox-2, lcc, ysb); Klf4 (a.k.a. EZF, Gklf, Zie)
  Promoter: TetO mini CMV
  Cloning method: Restriction Enzyme; 5′ cloning site NotI (additional NotI site is present in Sox2-17 sequence) (not destroyed); 3′ cloning site ClaI (not destroyed)
  Sequencing primers: 5′ gagacgccatccacgctgt; 3′ AGGAAGGTCCGCTGGATTGA
Terms and licenses: Academic/Nonprofit Terms; Industry Terms: Not Available to Industry
Depositor comments: Please visit https://www.biorxiv.org/content/10.1101/2022.09.23.509242v1 for BioRxiv preprint
How to cite: pHAGE2-TetOminiCMV-Klf4-IRES-Sox2-17 was a gift from Hans Schöler (Addgene plasmid # 193299 ; http://n2t.net/addgene:193299 ; RRID:Addgene_193299)
