[The description below was written by a language model from this plasmid's Addgene catalogue record and pLannotate feature annotations shown in this document.]
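Description:
pHAGE2-TetOminiCMV-Klf4-IRES-Sox2-17 is a 9,456 bp HIV-1-based lentiviral transfer vector built on the pHAGE2 backbone for doxycycline-inducible expression of two reprogramming factors in mammalian cells. It is propagated in E. coli through a high-copy ColE1/pUC-type origin with ampicillin selection (AmpR under its own bla promoter). The record does not list a mammalian selection marker or reporter. The viral portion carries the elements needed for packaging and transduction. These are LTR sequences flanking the cassette, the Ψ packaging signal with an adjoining gag fragment, the Rev response element for Rev-dependent nuclear export of the genomic RNA, and the cPPT/CTS. A WPRE sits downstream of the coding sequences to boost transcript levels. Small fragments annotated as nef, Rev, lacI and SV40 sequences appear to be backbone remnants rather than functional units.

The payload is a roughly 3.2 kb bicistronic cassette driven by a tetracycline response element (seven tetO copies) fused to a minimal CMV promoter. Transcription therefore depends on a tetracycline-controlled transactivator, which this plasmid does not encode and which must be supplied separately. Mouse Klf4 is translated first, and an EMCV IRES directs translation of the second open reading frame, Sox2-17. Sox2-17 is an engineered, highly cooperative chimeric "super-Sox" in which Sox2 residues 43-47, 61 and 65-86 and the C-terminal domain are replaced by Sox17 counterparts. This explains why automated annotation labels most of that reading frame as a Sox17 fragment. The insert was cloned between NotI and ClaI, with an additional NotI site inside Sox2-17. The depositor describes the vector as tetO-KS*, used for inducible reprogramming of somatic cells toward pluripotency.
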