Features (pLannotate 1.2.2; 27 found; start..end, strand, type, name):
    377..634     +  LTR            5' LTR (truncated): truncated 5' long terminal repeat (LTR) from HIV-1
    681..806     +  misc_feature   HIV-1 Ψ: packaging signal of human immunodeficiency virus type 1
    790..1128    +  CDS            HIV-1 gag (fragment): gag protein from human immunodeficiency virus 1; gag
   1303..1536    +  misc_feature   RRE: The Rev response element (RRE) of HIV-1 allows for Rev-dependent mRNA export from the nucleus to the cytoplasm.
   1913..2013    +  CDS            Rev (fragment): human immunodeficiency virus 1 (HIV-1) Rev protein; rev; enhances nuclear export of unspliced and incompletely spliced viral mRNAs
   2058..2175    +  misc_feature   cPPT/CTS: central polypurine tract and central termination sequence of HIV-1
   2217..2237    -  promoter       SV40 promoter (fragment): SV40 enhancer and early promoter
   2251..2521    +  protein_bind   tetracycline response element: contains seven copies of the tetracycline operator tetO tetracycline repressor TetR
   2532..2549    +  misc_feature   MCS (fragment): pUC18/19 multiple cloning site
   2549..2616    +  promoter       tight TRE promoter (fragment): Tet-responsive promoter PTight, consisting of seven tet operator sequences followed by the minimal CMV promoter
   2670..4106    +  CDS            Klf4: KLF4_MOUSE - Also known as Ezf, Gklf, Zie. Experimental evidence at protein level: Swiss-Prot protein existence level 1. Transcription factor; can act both as activator and as repressor. Binds the 5'-CACCC-3' core sequence. Binds to the promoter region of its own gene and can activate its own transcription. Regulates the expression of key transcription factors during embryonic development. Plays an important role in maintaining embryonic stem cells, and in preventing their differentiation. Required for establishing the barrier function of the skin and for postnatal maturation and maintenance o
   4218..4680    +  misc_feature   IRES: internal ribosome entry site (IRES) of the encephalomyocarditis virus (EMCV)
   4790..5878    +  CDS            Sox17 (fragment): SOX17_MOUSE - Also known as Sox-17. Experimental evidence at protein level: Swiss-Prot protein existence level 1. [Isoform 2]: Has no DNA-binding activity, and does not function as transcriptional activator. From Mus musculus (Mouse).
   5898..6486    +  misc_feature   WPRE: woodchuck hepatitis virus posttranscriptional regulatory element
   6481..6591    +  CDS            nef (fragment): NEF_SIVS4 - Experimental evidence at protein level: Swiss-Prot protein existence level 1. Interferes with TCR signaling from the cell membrane. Interacts with CD247/TCRZ (TCR zeta chain) and exert potent down- regulation of cell surface TCR/CD3 complexes. From Simian immunodeficiency virus (isolate F236/smH4) (SIV-sm) (Simian immunodeficiency virus sooty mangabey monkey).
   6634..6814    +  LTR            5' LTR (truncated): truncated 5' long terminal repeat (LTR) from HIV-1
   6947..7051    +  promoter       AmpR promoter: bla
   7052..7912    +  CDS            AmpR: β-lactamase; bla; confers resistance to ampicillin, carbenicillin, and related antibiotics
   8083..8671    +  rep_origin     ori: high-copy-number ColE1/pMB1/pBR322/pUC origin of replication
   8854..8908    +  CDS            lacI (fragment): lac repressor; lacI; The lac repressor binds to the lac operator to inhibit transcription in E. coli. This inhibition can be relieved by adding lactose or isopropyl-β-D-thiogalactopyranoside (IPTG).
   8914..9007    +  rep_origin     SV40 ori (fragment): SV40 origin of replication
   9032..9069    +  CDS            lacI (fragment): lac repressor; lacI; The lac repressor binds to the lac operator to inhibit transcription in E. coli. This inhibition can be relieved by adding lactose or isopropyl-β-D-thiogalactopyranoside (IPTG).
   9082..9103    +  protein_bind   CAP binding site: CAP binding activates transcription in the presence of cAMP. E. coli catabolite activator protein
   9118..9148    +  promoter       lac promoter: promoter for the E. coli lac operon
   9156..9172    +  protein_bind   lac operator: The lac repressor binds to the lac operator to inhibit transcription in E. coli. This inhibition can be relieved by adding lactose or isopropyl-β-D-thiogalactopyranoside (IPTG). lac repressor encoded by lacI
   9206..9289    +  polyA_signal   SV40 poly(A) signal (fragment): SV40 polyadenylation signal
   9456..329     +  CDS            nef (fragment) (across the origin): NEF_HV1BR - Experimental evidence at protein level: Swiss-Prot protein existence level 1. Extracellular Nef protein targets CD4(+) T-lymphocytes for apoptosis by interacting with CXCR4 surface receptors (PubMed:14990729). From Human immunodeficiency virus type 1 group M subtype B (isolate BRU/LAI) (HIV-1).
>Addgene plasmid #193299 | pHAGE2-TetOminiCMV-Klf4-IRES-Sox2-17 | addgene full sequence | sequence record 379818 | Addgene NGS Result
TGGAAGGGCTAATTCACTCCCAAAGAAGACAAGATATCCTTGATCTGTGGATCTACCACACACAAGGCTA
CTTCCCTGATTAGCAGAACTACACACCAGGGCCAGGGGTCAGATATCCACTGACCTTTGGATGGTGCTAC
AAGCTAGTACCAGTTGAGCCAGATAAGGTAGAAGAGGCCAATAAAGGAGAGAACACCAGCTTGTTACACC
CTGTGAGCCTGCATGGGATGGATGACCCGGAGAGAGAAGTGTTAGAGTGGAGGTTTGACAGCCGCCTAGC
ATTTCATCACGTGGCCCGAGAGCTGCATCCGGAGTACTTCAAGAACTGCTGATATCGAGCTTGCTACAAG
GGACTTTCCGCTGGGGACTTTCCAGGGAGGCGTGGCCTGGGCGGGACTGGGGAGTGGCGAGCCCTCAGAT
CCTGCATATAAGCAGCTGCTTTTTGCCTGTACTGGGTCTCTCTGGTTAGACCAGATCTGAGCCTGGGAGC
TCTCTGGCTAACTAGGGAACCCACTGCTTAAGCCTCAATAAAGCTTGCCTTGAGTGCTTCAAGTAGTGTG
TGCCCGTCTGTTGTGTGACTCTGGTAACTAGAGATCCCTCAGACCCTTTTAGTCAGTGTGGAAAATCTCT
AGCAGTGGCGCCCGAACAGGGACTTGAAAGCGAAAGGGAAACCAGAGGAGCTCTCTCGACGCAGGACTCG
GCTTGCTGAAGCGCGCACGGCAAGAGGCGAGGGGCGGCGACTGGTGAGTACGCCAAAAATTTTGACTAGC
GGAGGCTAGAAGGAGAGAGATGGGTGCGAGAGCGTCAGTATTAAGCGGGGGAGAATTAGATCGCGATGGG
AAAAAATTCGGTTAAGGCCAGGGGGAAAGAAAAAATATAAATTAAAACATATAGTATGGGCAAGCAGGGA
GCTAGAACGATTCGCAGTTAATCCTGGCCTGTTAGAAACATCAGAAGGCTGTAGACAAATACTGGGACAG
CTACAACCATCCCTTCAGACAGGATCAGAAGAACTTAGATCATTATATAATACAGTAGCAACCCTCTATT
GTGTGCATCAAAGGATAGAGATAAAAGACACCAAGGAAGCTTTAGACAAGATAGAGGAAGAGCAAAACAA
AAGTAAGACCACCGCACAGCAAGCGGCCGGCCGCTGATCTTCAGACCTGGAGGAGGAGATATGAGGGACA
ATTGGAGAAGTGAATTATATAAATATAAAGTAGTAAAAATTGAACCATTAGGAGTAGCACCCACCAAGGC
AAAGAGAAGAGTGGTGCAGAGAGAAAAAAGAGCAGTGGGAATAGGAGCTTTGTTCCTTGGGTTCTTGGGA
GCAGCAGGAAGCACTATGGGCGCAGCGTCAATGACGCTGACGGTACAGGCCAGACAATTATTGTCTGGTA
TAGTGCAGCAGCAGAACAATTTGCTGAGGGCTATTGAGGCGCAACAGCATCTGTTGCAACTCACAGTCTG
GGGCATCAAGCAGCTCCAGGCAAGAATCCTGGCTGTGGAAAGATACCTAAAGGATCAACAGCTCCTGGGG
ATTTGGGGTTGCTCTGGAAAACTCATTTGCACCACTGCTGTGCCTTGGAATGCTAGTTGGAGTAATAAAT
CTCTGGAACAGATTTGGAATCACACGACCTGGATGGAGTGGGACAGAGAAATTAACAATTACACAAGCTT
AATACACTCCTTAATTGAAGAATCGCAAAACCAGCAAGAAAAGAATGAACAAGAATTATTGGAATTAGAT
AAATGGGCAAGTTTGTGGAATTGGTTTAACATAACAAATTGGCTGTGGTATATAAAATTATTCATAATGA
TAGTAGGAGGCTTGGTAGGTTTAAGAATAGTTTTTGCTGTACTTTCTATAGTGAATAGAGTTAGGCAGGG
ATATTCACCATTATCGTTTCAGACCCACCTCCCAACCCCGAGGGGACCCGACAGGCCCGAAGGAATAGAA
GAAGAAGGTGGAGAGAGAGACAGAGACAGATCCATTCGATTAGTGAACGGATCTCGACGGTATCGCCGAA
TTCACAAATGGCAGTATTCATCCACAATTTTAAAAGAAAAGGGGGGATTGGGGGGTACAGTGCAGGGGAA
AGAATAGTAGACATAATAGCAACAGACATACAAACTAAAGAATTACAAAAACAAATTACAAAAATTCAAA
ATTTTCGGGTTTATTACAGGGACAGCAGAGATCCAGTTTGGACTAGTCCACACCCTAACTGACACACTCG
AGTTTACCACTCCCTATCAGTGATAGAGAAAAGTGAAAGTCGAGTTTACCACTCCCTATCAGTGATAGAG
AAAAGTGAAAGTCGAGTTTACCACTCCCTATCAGTGATAGAGAAAAGTGAAAGTCGAGTTTACCACTCCC
TATCAGTGATAGAGAAAAGTGAAAGTCGAGTTTACCACTCCCTATCAGTGATAGAGAAAAGTGAAAGTCG
AGTTTACCACTCCCTATCAGTGATAGAGAAAAGTGAAAGTCGAGTTTACCACTCCCTATCAGTGATAGAG
AAAAGTGAAAGTCGAGCTCGGTACCCGGGTCGAGGTAGGCATGTACGGTGGGAGGCCTATATAAGCAGAG
CTCGTTTAGTGAACCGTCAGATCGCCTGGAGACGCCATCCACGCTGTTTTGACCTCCATAGAAGACACCG
GGACCGATCCAGCCTGCGGCCGCCATGGCTGTCAGCGACGCTCTGCTCCCGTCCTTCTCCACGTTCGCGT
CCGGCCCGGCGGGAAGGGAGAAGACACTGCGTCCAGCAGGTGCCCCGACTAACCGTTGGCGTGAGGAACT
CTCTCACATGAAGCGACTTCCCCCACTTCCCGGCCGCCCCTACGACCTGGCGGCGACGGTGGCCACAGAC
CTGGAGAGTGGCGGAGCTGGTGCAGCTTGCAGCAGTAACAACCCGGCCCTCCTAGCCCGGAGGGAGACCG
AGGAGTTCAACGACCTCCTGGACCTAGACTTTATCCTTTCCAACTCGCTAACCCACCAGGAATCGGTGGC
CGCCACCGTGACCACCTCGGCGTCAGCTTCATCCTCGTCTTCCCCAGCGAGCAGCGGCCCTGCCAGCGCG
CCCTCCACCTGCAGCTTCAGCTATCCGATCCGGGCCGGGGGTGACCCGGGCGTGGCTGCCAGCAACACAG
GTGGAGGGCTCCTCTACAGCCGAGAATCTGCGCCACCTCCCACGGCCCCCTTCAACCTGGCGGACATCAA
TGACGTGAGCCCCTCGGGCGGCTTCGTGGCTGAGCTCCTGCGGCCGGAGTTGGACCCAGTATACATTCCG
CCACAGCAGCCTCAGCCGCCAGGTGGCGGGCTGATGGGCAAGTTTGTGCTGAAGGCGTCTCTGACCACCC
CTGGCAGCGAGTACAGCAGCCCTTCGGTCATCAGTGTTAGCAAAGGAAGCCCAGACGGCAGCCACCCCGT
GGTAGTGGCGCCCTACAGCGGTGGCCCGCCGCGCATGTGCCCCAAGATTAAGCAAGAGGCGGTCCCGTCC
TGCACGGTCAGCCGGTCCCTAGAGGCCCATTTGAGCGCTGGACCCCAGCTCAGCAACGGCCACCGGCCCA
ACACACACGACTTCCCCCTGGGGCGGCAGCTCCCCACCAGGACTACCCCTACACTGAGTCCCGAGGAACT
GCTGAACAGCAGGGACTGTCACCCTGGCCTGCCTCTTCCCCCAGGATTCCATCCCCATCCGGGGCCCAAC
TACCCTCCTTTCCTGCCAGACCAGATGCAGTCACAAGTCCCCTCTCTCCATTATCAAGAGCTCATGCCAC
CGGGTTCCTGCCTGCCAGAGGAGCCCAAGCCAAAGAGGGGAAGAAGGTCGTGGCCCCGGAAAAGAACAGC
CACCCACACTTGTGACTATGCAGGCTGTGGCAAAACCTATACCAAGAGTTCTCATCTCAAGGCACACCTG
CGAACTCACACAGGCGAGAAACCTTACCACTGTGACTGGGACGGCTGTGGGTGGAAATTCGCCCGCTCGG
ATGAACTGACCAGGCACTACCGCAAACACACAGGGCACCGGCCCTTTCAGTGCCAGAAGTGCGACAGGGC
CTTTTCCAGGTCGGACCACCTTGCCTTACACATGAAGAGGCACTTTTAAAGATCCCTCCCCCCCCCCTAA
CGTTACTGGCCGAAGCCGCTTGGAATAAGGCCGGTGTGCGTTTGTCTATATGTTATTTTCCACCATATTG
CCGTCTTTTGGCAATGTGAGGGCCCGGAAACCTGGCCCTGTCTTCTTGACGAGCATTCCTAGGGGTCTTT
CCCCTCTCGCCAAAGGAATGCAAGGTCTGTTGAATGTCGTGAAGGAAGCAGTTCCTCTGGAAGCTTCTTG
AAGACAAACAACGTCTGTAGCGACCCTTTGCAGGCAGCGGAACCCCCCACCTGGCGACAGGTGCCTCTGC
GGCCAAAAGCCACGTGTATAAGATACACCTGCAAAGGCGGCACAACCCCAGTGCCACGTTGTGAGTTGGA
TAGTTGTGGAAAGAGTCAAATGGCTCTCCTCAAGCGTATTCAACAAGGGGCTGAAGGATGCCCAGAAGGT
ACCCCATTGTATGGGATCTGATCTGGGGCCTCGGTGCACATGCTTTACATGTGTTTAGTCGAGGTTAAAA
AAACGTCTAGGCCCCCCGAACCACGGGGACGTGGTTTTCCTTTGAAAAACACGATGATAATATGGCCACA
CATATGATGTATAACATGATGGAGACGGAGCTGAAGCCGCCGGGCCCGCAGCAAGCTTCGGGGGGCGGCG
GCGGAGGAGGCAACGCCACGGCGGCGGCAACCGGCGGCAACCAGAAGAACAGCCCGGACCGCGTCAAGAG
GCCCATGAACGCCTTCATGGTATGGTCCCGGGGGCAGCGGCGTAAGATGGCCCAGGAGAACCCCAAGATG
CACAACTCGGAGATCAGCAAGCGCCTGGGCGCGGAGTGGAAAGCGTTGACCTTGGCAGAGAAGCGGCCGT
TCATCGACGAGGCCAAGCGGCTGCGCGTGCTGCATATGCAGGACCACCCCAACTACAAGTACCGGCCGCG
GCGGCGCAAGCAGGTGAAGCGCATGAAGCGGGTGGAGGGAGGCTTCCTGCACGCTCTCGTCGAGCCCCAG
GCCGGCGCGCTTGGTCCCGAGGGCGGCCGCGTGGCCATGGATGGCCTGGGTCTGCCTTTCCCGGAGCCGG
GCTATCCGGCCGGTCCTCCGCTGATGTCTCCGCACATGGGCCCCCACTATCGGGACTGCCAGGGACTGGG
CGCTCCCGCGCTCGACGGCTACCCTCTGCCCACTCCGGACACATCCCCGCTGGATGGCGTGGAGCAGGAC
CCGGCTTTCTTTGCAGCCCCGCTGCCAGGGGACTGCCCGGCGGCCGGCACCTACACTTACGCTCCAGTCT
CGGACTATGCAGTGTCCGTAGAGCCGCCCGCTGGCCCCATGCGAGTGGGGCCGGACCCCTCGGGCCCTGC
GATGCCGGGGATCCTGGCGCCCCCCAGCGCTCTGCACCTGTACTACGGCGCGATGGGCTCGCCCGCCGCA
AGTGCGGGGCGCGGTTTCCACGCGCAACCCCAGCAGCCGCTGCAACCGCAGGCACCGCCCCCGCCACCGC
AGCAGCAGCACCCAGCGCACGGCCCCGGGCAACCTTCGCCCCCTCCCGAGGCTCTGCCCTGCCGGGATGG
CACGGAATCCAACCAGCCCACTGAGCTCCTAGGGGAGGTGGACCGCACGGAATTTGAACAGTATCTGCCC
TTTGTGTATAAGCCCGAGATGGGTCTTCCCTACCAGGGACACGACTGCGGAGTGAACCTCTCAGACAGCC
ACGGAGCCATTTCCTCCGTGGTGTCCGACGCTAGCTCAGCGGTCTACTATTGCAACTACCCCGACATTTG
ATAAATCGATAGATCCTAATCAACCTCTGGATTACAAAATTTGTGAAAGATTGACTGGTATTCTTAACTA
TGTTGCTCCTTTTACGCTATGTGGATACGCTGCTTTAATGCCTTTGTATCATGCTATTGCTTCCCGTATG
GCTTTCATTTTCTCCTCCTTGTATAAATCCTGGTTGCTGTCTCTTTATGAGGAGTTGTGGCCCGTTGTCA
GGCAACGTGGCGTGGTGTGCACTGTGTTTGCTGACGCAACCCCCACTGGTTGGGGCATTGCCACCACCTG
TCAGCTCCTTTCCGGGACTTTCGCTTTCCCCCTCCCTATTGCCACGGCGGAACTCATCGCCGCCTGCCTT
GCCCGCTGCTGGACAGGGGCTCGGCTGTTGGGCACTGACAATTCCGTGGTGTTGTCGGGGAAATCATCGT
CCTTTCCTTGGCTGCTCGCCTGTGTTGCCACCTGGATTCTGCGCGGGACGTCCTTCTGCTACGTCCCTTC
GGCCCTCAATCCAGCGGACCTTCCTTCCCGCGGCCTGCTGCCGGCTCTGCGGCCTCTTCCGCGTCTTCGC
CTTCGCCCTCAGACGAGTCGGATCTCCCTTTGGGCCGCCTCCCCGCCTGGTACCTTTAAGACCAATGACT
TACAAGGCAGCTGTAGATCTTAGCCACTTTTTAAAAGAAAAGGGGGGACTGGAAGGGCTAATTCACTCCC
AACGAAGACAAGATCACCTGCAGGACAGGCGCGCCCTGCTTTTTGCTTGTACTGGGTCTCTCTGGTTAGA
CCAGATCTGAGCCTGGGAGCTCTCTGGCTAACTAGGGAACCCACTGCTTAAGCCTCAATAAAGCTTGCCT
TGAGTGCTTCAAGTAGTGTGTGCCCGTCTGTTGTGTGACTCTGGTAACTAGAGATCCCTCAGACCCTTTT
AGTCAGTGTGGAAAATCTCTAGCACCCGGGCGATTAAGGAAAGGGCTAGATCATTCTTGAAGACGAAAGG
GCCTCGTGATACGCCTATTTTTATAGGTTAATGTCATGATAATAATGGTTTCTTAGACGTCAGGTGGCAC
TTTTCGGGGAAATGTGCGCGGAACCCCTATTTGTTTATTTTTCTAAATACATTCAAATATGTATCCGCTC
ATGAGACAATAACCCTGATAAATGCTTCAATAATATTGAAAAAGGAAGAGTATGAGTATTCAACATTTCC
GTGTCGCCCTTATTCCCTTTTTTGCGGCATTTTGCCTTCCTGTTTTTGCTCACCCAGAAACGCTGGTGAA
AGTAAAAGATGCTGAAGATCAGTTGGGTGCACGAGTGGGTTACATCGAACTGGATCTCAACAGCGGTAAG
ATCCTTGAGAGTTTTCGCCCCGAAGAACGTTTTCCAATGATGAGCACTTTTAAAGTTCTGCTATGTGGCG
CGGTATTATCCCGTGTTGACGCCGGGCAAGAGCAACTCGGTCGCCGCATACACTATTCTCAGAATGACTT
GGTTGAGTACTCACCAGTCACAGAAAAGCATCTTACGGATGGCATGACAGTAAGAGAATTATGCAGTGCT
GCCATAACCATGAGTGATAACACTGCGGCCAACTTACTTCTGACAACGATCGGAGGACCGAAGGAGCTAA
CCGCTTTTTTGCACAACATGGGGGATCATGTAACTCGCCTTGATCGTTGGGAACCGGAGCTGAATGAAGC
CATACCAAACGACGAGCGTGACACCACGATGCCTGTAGCAATGGCAACAACGTTGCGCAAACTATTAACT
GGCGAACTACTTACTCTAGCTTCCCGGCAACAATTAATAGACTGGATGGAGGCGGATAAAGTTGCAGGAC
CACTTCTGCGCTCGGCCCTTCCGGCTGGCTGGTTTATTGCTGATAAATCTGGAGCCGGTGAGCGTGGGTC
TCGCGGTATCATTGCAGCACTGGGGCCAGATGGTAAGCCCTCCCGTATCGTAGTTATCTACACGACGGGG
AGTCAGGCAACTATGGATGAACGAAATAGACAGATCGCTGAGATAGGTGCCTCACTGATTAAGCATTGGT
AACTGTCAGACCAAGTTTACTCATATATACTTTAGATTGATTTAAAACTTCATTTTTAATTTAAAAGGAT
CTAGGTGAAGATCCTTTTTGATAATCTCATGACCAAAATCCCTTAACGTGAGTTTTCGTTCCACTGAGCG
TCAGACCCCGTAGAAAAGATCAAAGGATCTTCTTGAGATCCTTTTTTTCTGCGCGTAATCTGCTGCTTGC
AAACAAAAAAACCACCGCTACCAGCGGTGGTTTGTTTGCCGGATCAAGAGCTACCAACTCTTTTTCCGAA
GGTAACTGGCTTCAGCAGAGCGCAGATACCAAATACTGTTCTTCTAGTGTAGCCGTAGTTAGGCCACCAC
TTCAAGAACTCTGTAGCACCGCCTACATACCTCGCTCTGCTAATCCTGTTACCAGTGGCTGCTGCCAGTG
GCGATAAGTCGTGTCTTACCGGGTTGGACTCAAGACGATAGTTACCGGATAAGGCGCAGCGGTCGGGCTG
AACGGGGGGTTCGTGCACACAGCCCAGCTTGGAGCGAACGACCTACACCGAACTGAGATACCTACAGCGT
GAGCTATGAGAAAGCGCCACGCTTCCCGAAGGGAGAAAGGCGGACAGGTATCCGGTAAGCGGCAGGGTCG
GAACAGGAGAGCGCACGAGGGAGCTTCCAGGGGGAAACGCCTGGTATCTTTATAGTCCTGTCGGGTTTCG
CCACCTCTGACTTGAGCGTCGATTTTTGTGATGCTCGTCAGGGGGGCGGAGCCTATGGAAAAACGCCAGC
AACGCGGCCTTTTTACGGTTCCTGGCCTTTTGCTGGCCTTTTGCTCACATGTTCTTTCCTGCGTTATCCC
CTGATTCTGTGGATAACCGTATTACCGCCTTTGAGTGAGCTGATACCGCTCGCCGCAGCCGAACGACCGA
GCGCAGCGAGTCAGTGAGCGAGGAAGCGGAAGAGCGCCCAATACGCAAACCGCCTCTCCCCGCGCGTTGG
CCGATTCATTAATGCAGCAAGCTCATGGCTGACTAATTTTTTTTATTTATGCAGAGGCCGAGGCCGCCTC
GGCCTCTGAGCTATTCCAGAAGTAGTGAGGAGGCTTTTTTGGAGGCCTAGGCTTTTGCAAAAAGCTCCCC
GTGGCACGACAGGTTTCCCGACTGGAAAGCGGGCAGTGAGCGCAACGCAATTAATGTGAGTTAGCTCACT
CATTAGGCACCCCAGGCTTTACACTTTATGCTTCCGGCTCGTATGTTGTGTGGAATTGTGAGCGGATAAC
AATTTCACACAGGAAACAGCTATGACATGATTACGAATTTCACAAATAAAGCATTTTTTTCACTGCATTC
TAGTTGTGGTTTGTCCAAACTCATCAATGTATCTTATCATGTCTGGATCAACTGGATAACTCAAGCTAAC
CAAAATCATCCCAAACTTCCCACCCCATACCCTATTACCACTGCCAATTACCTGTGGTTTCATTTACTCT
AAACCTGTGATTCCTCTGAATTATTTTCATTTTAAAGAAATTGTATTTGTTAAATATGTACTACAAACTT
AGTAGT
